Addgene plasmid #110537: pRS315Nab3D191stop
Purpose: Expresses yeast NAB3 using the endogenous promoter
Depositing lab: Daniel Reines. Depositing organization: Emory University. Publication: The hnRNP-like Nab3 termination factor can employ heterologous prion-like domains in place of its own essential low complexity domain. Loya TJ, O'Rourke TW, Reines D. PLoS One. 2017 Oct 12;12(10):e0186187. doi: 10.1371/journal.pone.0186187. eCollection 2017. PubMed 29023495.
Backbone
  Vector backbone: pRS315
  Vector type: Yeast Expression
Growth in bacteria
  Bacterial resistance: Ampicillin, 100 μg/mL
  Growth temperature: 30°C
  Growth strain: DH5alpha
  Copy number: Low Copy
Gene/Insert
  Gene/Insert name: NAB3
  Species: S. cerevisiae (budding yeast)
  Mutation: C-terminal deltion of 191 amino acids
  Entrez Gene: NAB3 (a.k.a. YPL190C, HMD1)
  Cloning method: Restriction Enzyme; 5′ cloning site BamHI (unknown if destroyed); 3′ cloning site XhoI (unknown if destroyed)
  Sequencing primers: 5′ unknown
Terms and licenses: Academic/Nonprofit Terms; Industry Terms: Not Available to Industry
How to cite: pRS315Nab3D191stop was a gift from Daniel Reines (Addgene plasmid # 110537 ; http://n2t.net/addgene:110537 ; RRID:Addgene_110537)
