[The description below was written by a language model from this plasmid's Addgene catalogue record and pLannotate feature annotations shown in this document.]
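Description:
pRS315Nab3D191stop is a yeast expression plasmid built on pRS315, a centromeric E. coli–S. cerevisiae shuttle vector. In bacteria it replicates from a ColE1/pUC-type origin and is selected with ampicillin through the β-lactamase gene. In yeast, the CEN6/ARS element maintains it as a stable, low-copy episome, and the LEU2 gene with its own promoter allows selection in leucine auxotrophs. The backbone also carries an f1 origin for single-stranded DNA production. Remnants of the pBluescript-derived cloning region are present too: lacZα and lac promoter/operator sequences, plus T7 and T3 promoters flanking the polylinker. Short annotated fragments of rop, bom, lacI, NFS1 and another yeast open reading frame appear to be backbone or marker-flanking remnants rather than functional parts.

The insert, cloned between BamHI and XhoI sites, is a truncated allele of S. cerevisiae NAB3 (also known as HMD1), which encodes an hnRNP-like RNA-binding protein that acts as a transcription termination factor. The allele lacks the C-terminal 191 amino acids, and the plasmid name suggests a stop codon introduced at that point. This fits the feature table, which annotates only a partial NAB3 coding sequence of about 1.8 kb. According to the record, expression is driven by the endogenous NAB3 promoter. That promoter is not annotated separately, but it presumably lies in the roughly 200 bp between the polylinker and the start of the coding region. No epitope tag or reporter is recorded. The associated publication concerns the essential low-complexity, prion-like domain at the Nab3 C-terminus, so the construct likely serves as a near-native-level truncation allele for testing how loss of that region affects Nab3 function in yeast.
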