Features (pLannotate 1.2.2; 22 found; start..end, strand, type, name):
      3..21      +  promoter       T7 promoter: promoter for bacteriophage T7 RNA polymerase
     30..71      +  misc_feature   MCS (fragment): pBluescript multiple cloning site
    297..2126    +  CDS            NAB3 (fragment): NAB3_YEAST - Also known as HMD1. Experimental evidence at protein level: Swiss-Prot protein existence level 1. May be required for packaging pre-mRNAs into ribonucleoprotein structures amenable to efficient nuclear RNA processing. Binds to poly(A)+ RNA. Appears to act in the maintenance of CLN3 mRNA levels. From Saccharomyces cerevisiae (strain ATCC 204508 / S288c) (Baker's yeast).
   2142..2162    +  misc_feature   MCS (fragment): pBluescript multiple cloning site
   2174..2192    -  promoter       T3 promoter: promoter for bacteriophage T3 RNA polymerase
   2237..2253    -  protein_bind   lac operator: The lac repressor binds to the lac operator to inhibit transcription in E. coli. This inhibition can be relieved by adding lactose or isopropyl-β-D-thiogalactopyranoside (IPTG). lac repressor encoded by lacI
   2261..2291    -  promoter       lac promoter: promoter for the E. coli lac operon
   2306..2327    -  protein_bind   CAP binding site: CAP binding activates transcription in the presence of cAMP. E. coli catabolite activator protein
   2340..2432    -  CDS            lacI (fragment): lac repressor; lacI; The lac repressor binds to the lac operator to inhibit transcription in E. coli. This inhibition can be relieved by adding lactose or isopropyl-β-D-thiogalactopyranoside (IPTG).
   2615..3203    -  rep_origin     ori: high-copy-number ColE1/pMB1/pBR322/pUC origin of replication
   3374..4234    -  CDS            AmpR: β-lactamase; bla; confers resistance to ampicillin, carbenicillin, and related antibiotics
   4235..4339    -  promoter       AmpR promoter: bla
   4376..4879    +  misc_feature   CEN/ARS: S. cerevisiae CEN6 centromere fused to an autonomously replicating sequence
   4948..4983    +  CDS            rop (fragment): Rop protein, which maintains plasmids at low copy number; rop
   5085..5135    +  misc_feature   bom (fragment): basis of mobility region from pBR322
   5134..5250    +  CDS            NFS1 (fragment): NFS1_YEAST - Also known as SPL1 From Saccharomyces cerevisiae (strain ATCC 204508 / S288c) (Baker's yeast).
   5612..6706    -  CDS            LEU2: 3-isopropylmalate dehydrogenase, required for leucine biosynthesis; S. cerevisiae LEU2; yeast auxotrophic marker
   6707..7114    -  promoter       LEU2 promoter: S. cerevisiae LEU2
   7254..7331    -  CDS            YO192_YEAST (fragment): Experimental evidence at protein level: Swiss-Prot protein existence level 1. From Saccharomyces cerevisiae (strain ATCC 204508 / S288c) (Baker's yeast).
   7362..7414    +  misc_feature   bom (fragment): basis of mobility region from pBR322
   7442..7870    -  rep_origin     f1 ori (sequence partly withheld): f1 bacteriophage origin of replication; arrow indicates direction of (+) strand synthesis
   7874..8031    -  CDS            lacZα (fragment): LacZα fragment of β-galactosidase; lacZ fragment
>Addgene plasmid #110537 | pRS315Nab3D191stop | addgene full sequence | sequence record 213344 | Addgene NGS Result
TGTAATACGACTCACTATAGGGCGAATTGGAGCTCCACCGCGGTGGCGGCCGCTCTAGAACTAGTGGATC
CAGTGTAACCCTGAATTGTTGAAGAGAAAATGAAGCGGAAGAAGCAAAGGACAAAAAACAATTCATTTGA
TTTTGCCACTTCTAAATGAAGGTCTAATAAAAGCTATCTTGAGCATCTTTATTAGATTCTGCACAGCAAC
AAGCGATTTTCTTTGGTCAAAATATAATAATTGACTTACGTTTTTCCCGGACTGTCCTTTCATAATATAA
TAACCATCTGCAAGCCATGTCAGATGAAAACCATAACAGTGATGTTCAAGATATTCCTTCACCTGAACTA
TCCGTCGATAGTAACTCTAACGAGAATGAATTGATGAATAACTCAAGCGCAGACGATGGAATCGAATTTG
ACGCCCCAGAGGAAGAAAGAGAAGCCGAAAGGGAGGAGGAAAATGAAGAACAACACGAACTGGAAGATGT
GAACGATGAAGAGGAGGAAGATAAGGAGGAAAAAGGAGAGGAAAACGGGGAAGTAATAAACACAGAAGAA
GAAGAAGAAGAAGAACATCAACAAAAAGGCGGAAATGATGATGACGATGATGATAATGAAGAGGAAGAAG
AGGAAGAAGAGGATGATGACGATGATGATGATGACGACGATGATGATGAAGAAGAAGAAGAAGAAGAAGA
AGAAGAAGGCAACGACAACAGTTCGGTAGGCTCAGATAGTGCCGCTGAAGACGGTGAGGATGAGGAAGAC
AAAAAGGATAAAACCAAAGATAAAGAGGTCGAACTTCGCCGTGAAACATTGGAAAAAGAACAAAAGGACG
TAGATGAAGCTATAAAAAAAATAACTCGTGAAGAAAATGATAATACTCACTTTCCAACTAATATGGAAAA
TGTTAATTACGATCTTTTACAAAAGCAAGTCAAGTACATTATGGACAGTAACATGCTAAATTTGCCTCAG
TTTCAACATTTACCTCAAGAAGAAAAGATGTCTGCGATTTTAGCAATGTTAAATTCAAATTCTGACACAG
CTCTTTCCGTACCTCCTCATGATAGTACTATCTCAACAACAGCTAGCGCCTCAGCCACAAGCGGCGCAAG
AAGCAATGATCAAAGAAAACCTCCATTGTCAGATGCCCAAAGACGTATGAGATTTCCTAGGGCGGATTTA
TCTAAGCCGATTACCGAAGAAGAACACGACCGTTATGCAGCCTATTTGCACGGTGAAAATAAAATCACCG
AGATGCACAATATTCCTCCGAAGTCAAGATTATTCATTGGTAATTTGCCGCTAAAGAACGTTTCTAAGGA
GGATTTATTTAGGATTTTCTCTCCATACGGTCATATCATGCAAATCAATATCAAAAATGCCTTTGGATTC
ATTCAGTTTGACAACCCTCAAAGCGTTAGAGATGCAATTGAATGCGAGTCTCAAGAAATGAACTTTGGCA
AAAAGTTGATCCTGGAAGTTTCTAGCTCGAATGCTCGTCCTCAATTTGATCATGGTGATCACGGTACAAA
CAGTAGTTCTACTTTTATTTCTTCCGCAAAACGACCATTTCAAACTGAATCTGGTGACATGTACAATGAC
GACAATGGTGCTGGCTACAAGAAATCCAGAAGACACACCGTTTCTTGCAACATTTTCGTTAAAAGAACCG
CAGATCGTACGTATGCCATTGAGGTTTTCAACAGGTTTAGGGACGGGACTGGTTTGGAAACTGATATGAT
TTTCTTGAAACCAAGAATGGAACTGGGAAAGCTTATCAATGATGCCGCATATAATGGGGTGTGGGGCGTT
GTTTTAGTTAATAAAACACACAATGTAGATGTTCAAACTTTCTACAAAGGCTCACAAGGTGAAACGAAAT
TTGATGAATATATTAGCATATCCGCTGATGACGCAGTTGCCATTTTTAATAACATCAAAAACAACAGAAA
TAATTCTCGTCCTACTGATTACCGTGCTATGAGCCATCAGCAAAACATATATGGCGCTCCTCCTCTTCCT
GTTCCAAACGGCCCAGCTGTCGGACCTCCTCCTCAAACAAACTATTACCAGGGTTACAGTATGCCTCCTC
CACAACAACAACAGCAACAGCCATATTAGCCATGGCCCGGGCTCGAGGGGGGGCCCGGTACCAGCTTTTG
TTCCCTTTAGTGAGGGTTAATTTCGAGCTTGGCGTAATCATGGTCATAGCTGTTTCCTGTGTGAAATTGT
TATCCGCTCACAATTCCACACAACATACGAGCCGGAAGCATAAAGTGTAAAGCCTGGGGTGCCTAATGAG
TGAGCTAACTCACATTAATTGCGTTGCGCTCACTGCCCGCTTTCCAGTCGGGAAACCTGTCGTGCCAGCT
GCATTAATGAATCGGCCAACGCGCGGGGAGAGGCGGTTTGCGTATTGGGCGCTCTTCCGCTTCCTCGCTC
ACTGACTCGCTGCGCTCGGTCGTTCGGCTGCGGCGAGCGGTATCAGCTCACTCAAAGGCGGTAATACGGT
TATCCACAGAATCAGGGGATAACGCAGGAAAGAACATGTGAGCAAAAGGCCAGCAAAAGGCCAGGAACCG
TAAAAAGGCCGCGTTGCTGGCGTTTTTCCATAGGCTCCGCCCCCCTGACGAGCATCACAAAAATCGACGC
TCAAGTCAGAGGTGGCGAAACCCGACAGGACTATAAAGATACCAGGCGTTTCCCCCTGGAAGCTCCCTCG
TGCGCTCTCCTGTTCCGACCCTGCCGCTTACCGGATACCTGTCCGCCTTTCTCCCTTCGGGAAGCGTGGC
GCTTTCTCATAGCTCACGCTGTAGGTATCTCAGTTCGGTGTAGGTCGTTCGCTCCAAGCTGGGCTGTGTG
CACGAACCCCCCGTTCAGCCCGACCGCTGCGCCTTATCCGGTAACTATCGTCTTGAGTCCAACCCGGTAA
GACACGACTTATCGCCACTGGCAGCAGCCACTGGTAACAGGATTAGCAGAGCGAGGTATGTAGGCGGTGC
TACAGAGTTCTTGAAGTGGTGGCCTAACTACGGCTACACTAGAAGAACAGTATTTGGTATCTGCGCTCTG
CTGAAGCCAGTTACCTTCGGAAAAAGAGTTGGTAGCTCTTGATCCGGCAAACAAACCACCGCTGGTAGCG
GTGGTTTTTTTGTTTGCAAGCAGCAGATTACGCGCAGAAAAAAAGGATCTCAAGAAGATCCTTTGATCTT
TTCTACGGGGTCTGACGCTCAGTGGAACGAAAACTCACGTTAAGGGATTTTGGTCATGAGATTATCAAAA
AGGATCTTCACCTAGATCCTTTTAAATTAAAAATGAAGTTTTAAATCAATCTAAAGTATATATGAGTAAA
CTTGGTCTGACAGTTACCAATGCTTAATCAGTGAGGCACCTATCTCAGCGATCTGTCTATTTCGTTCATC
CATAGTTGCCTGACTCCCCGTCGTGTAGATAACTACGATACGGGAGGGCTTACCATCTGGCCCCAGTGCT
GCAATGATACCGCGAGACCCACGCTCACCGGCTCCAGATTTATCAGCAATAAACCAGCCAGCCGGAAGGG
CCGAGCGCAGAAGTGGTCCTGCAACTTTATCCGCCTCCATCCAGTCTATTAATTGTTGCCGGGAAGCTAG
AGTAAGTAGTTCGCCAGTTAATAGTTTGCGCAACGTTGTTGCCATTGCTACAGGCATCGTGGTGTCACGC
TCGTCGTTTGGTATGGCTTCATTCAGCTCCGGTTCCCAACGATCAAGGCGAGTTACATGATCCCCCATGT
TGTGCAAAAAAGCGGTTAGCTCCTTCGGTCCTCCGATCGTTGTCAGAAGTAAGTTGGCCGCAGTGTTATC
ACTCATGGTTATGGCAGCACTGCATAATTCTCTTACTGTCATGCCATCCGTAAGATGCTTTTCTGTGACT
GGTGAGTACTCAACCAAGTCATTCTGAGAATAGTGTATGCGGCGACCGAGTTGCTCTTGCCCGGCGTCAA
TACGGGATAATACCGCGCCACATAGCAGAACTTTAAAAGTGCTCATCATTGGAAAACGTTCTTCGGGGCG
AAAACTCTCAAGGATCTTACCGCTGTTGAGATCCAGTTCGATGTAACCCACTCGTGCACCCAACTGATCT
TCAGCATCTTTTACTTTCACCAGCGTTTCTGGGTGAGCAAAAACAGGAAGGCAAAATGCCGCAAAAAAGG
GAATAAGGGCGACACGGAAATGTTGAATACTCATACTCTTCCTTTTTCAATATTATTGAAGCATTTATCA
GGGTTATTGTCTCATGAGCGGATACATATTTGAATGTATTTAGAAAAATAAACAAATAGGGGTTCCGCGC
ACATTTCCCCGAAAAGTGCCACCTGGGTCCTTTTCATCACGTGCTATAAAAATAATTATAATTTAAATTT
TTTAATATAAATATATAAATTAAAAATAGAAAGTAAAAAAAGAAATTAAAGAAAAAATAGTTTTTGTTTT
CCGAAGATGTAAAAGACTCTAGGGGGATCGCCAACAAATACTACCTTTTATCTTGCTCTTCCTGCTCTCA
GGTATTAATGCCGAATTGTTTCATCTTGTCTGTGTAGAAGACCACACACGAAAATCCTGTGATTTTACAT
TTTACTTATCGTTAATCGAATGTATATCTATTTAATCTGCTTTTCTTGTCTAATAAATATATATGTAAAG
TACGCTTTTTGTTGAAATTTTTTAAACCTTTGTTTATTTTTTTTTCTTCATTCCGTAACTCTTCTACCTT
CTTTATTTACTTTCTAAAATCCAAATACAAAACATAAAAATAAATAAACACAGAGTAAATTCCCAAATTA
TTCCATCATTAAAAGATACGAGGCGCGTGTAAGTTACAGGCAAGCGATCCGTCCTAAGAAACCATTATTA
TCATGACATTAACCTATAAAAATAGGCGTATCACGAGGCCCTTTCGTCTCGCGCGTTTCGGTGATGACGG
TGAAAACCTCTGACACATGCAGCTCCCGGAGACGGTCACAGCTTGTCTGTAAGCGGATGCCGGGAGCAGA
CAAGCCCGTCAGGGCGCGTCAGCGGGTGTTGGCGGGTGTCGGGGCTGGCTTAACTATGCGGCATCAGAGC
AGATTGTACTGAGAGTGCACCATATCGACTACGTCGTTAAGGCCGTTTCTGACAGAGTAAAATTCTTGAG
GGAACTTTCACCATTATGGGAAATGGTTCAAGAAGGTATTGACTTAAACTCCATCAAATGGTCAGGTCAT
TGAGTGTTTTTTATTTGTTGTATTTTTTTTTTTTTAGAGAAAATCCTCCAATATATAAATTAGGAATCAT
AGTTTCATGATTTTCTGTTACACCTAACTTTTTGTGTGGTGCCCTCCTCCTTGTCAATATTAATGTTAAA
GTGCAATTCTTTTTCCTTATCACGTTGAGCCATTAGTATCAATTTGCTTACCTGTATTCCTTTACATCCT
CCTTTTTCTCCTTCTTGATAAATGTATGTAGATTGCGTATATAGTTTCGTCTACCCTATGAACATATTCC
ATTTTGTAATTTCGTGTCGTTTCTATTATGAATTTCATTTATAAAGTTTATGTACAAATATCATAAAAAA
AGAGAATCTTTTTAAGCAAGGATTTTCTTAACTTCTTCGGCGACAGCATCACCGACTTCGGTGGTACTGT
TGGAACCACCTAAATCACCAGTTCTGATACCTGCATCCAAAACCTTTTTAACTGCATCTTCAATGGCCTT
ACCTTCTTCAGGCAAGTTCAATGACAATTTCAACATCATTGCAGCAGACAAGATAGTGGCGATAGGGTTG
ACCTTATTCTTTGGCAAATCTGGAGCAGAACCGTGGCATGGTTCGTACAAACCAAATGCGGTGTTCTTGT
CTGGCAAAGAGGCCAAGGACGCAGATGGCAACAAACCCAAGGAACCTGGGATAACGGAGGCTTCATCGGA
GATGATATCACCAAACATGTTGCTGGTGATTATAATACCATTTAGGTGGGTTGGGTTCTTAACTAGGATC
ATGGCGGCAGAATCAATCAATTGATGTTGAACCTTCAATGTAGGGAATTCGTTCTTGATGGTTTCCTCCA
CAGTTTTTCTCCATAATCTTGAAGAGGCCAAAACATTAGCTTTATCCAAGGACCAAATAGGCAATGGTGG
CTCATGTTGTAGGGCCATGAAAGCGGCCATTCTTGTGATTCTTTGCACTTCTGGAACGGTGTATTGTTCA
CTATCCCAAGCGACACCATCACCATCGTCTTCCTTTCTCTTACCAAAGTAAATACCTCCCACTAATTCTC
TGACAACAACGAAGTCAGTACCTTTAGCAAATTGTGGCTTGATTGGAGATAAGTCTAAAAGAGAGTCGGA
TGCAAAGTTACATGGTCTTAAGTTGGCGTACAATTGAAGTTCTTTACGGATTTTTAGTAAACCTTGTTCA
GGTCTAACACTACCGGTACCCCATTTAGGACCACCCACAGCACCTAACAAAACGGCATCAGCCTTCTTGG
AGGCTTCCAGCGCCTCATCTGGAAGTGGAACACCTGTAGCATCGATAGCAGCACCACCAATTAAATGATT
TTCGAAATCGAACTTGACATTGGAACGAACATCAGAAATAGCTTTAAGAACCTTAATGGCTTCGGCTGTG
ATTTCTTGACCAACGTGGTCACCTGGCAAAACGACGATCTTCTTAGGGGCAGACATTAGAATGGTATATC
CTTGAAATATATATATATATATTGCTGAAATGTAAAAGGTAAGAAAAGTTAGAAAGTAAGACGATTGCTA
ACCACCTATTGGAAAAAACAATAGGTCCTTAAATAATATTGTCAACTTCAAGTATTGTGATGCAAGCATT
TAGTCATGAACGCTTCTCTATTCTATATGAAAAGCCGGTTCCGGCGCTCTCACCTTTCCTTTTTCTCCCA
ATTTTTCAGTTGAAAAAGGTATATGCGTCAGGCGACCTCTGAAATTAACAAAAAATTTCCAGTCATCGAA
TTTGATTCTGTGCGATAGCGCCCCTGTGTGTTCTCGTTATGTTGAGGAAAAAAATAATGGTTGCTAAGAG
ATTCGAACTCTTGCATCTTACGATACCTGAGTATTCCCACAGTTAACTGCGGTCAAGATATTTCTTGAAT
CAGGCGCCTTAGACCGCTCGGCCAAACAACCAATTACTTGTTGAGAAATAGAGTATAATTATCCTATAAA
TATAACGTTTTTGAACACACATGAACAAGGAAGTACAGGACAATTGATTTTGAAGAGAATGTGGATTTTG
ATGTAATTGTTGGGATTCCATTTTTAATAAGGCAATAATATTAGGTATGTAGATATACTAGAAGTTCTCC
TCGACCGGTCGATATGCGGTGTGAAATACCGCACAGATGCGTAAGGAGAAAATACCGCATCAGGAAATTG
TAAGCGTTAATATTTTGTTAAAATTCGCGTTAAATTTTTGTTAAATCAGCTCATTTTTTAACCAATAGGC
CGAAATCGGCAAAATCCCTTATAAATCAAAAGAATAGACCGAGATAGGGT
[37 nt withheld, positions 7541-7577]
AAAGAACGTGGACTCCAACGTCAAAGG
[49 nt withheld, positions 7605-7653]
T
[91 nt withheld, positions 7655-7745]
G
[124 nt withheld, positions 7747-7870]
CCATTCGCCATTCAGGCTGCGCAACTGTTGGGAAGGGCGATCGGTGCGGGCCTCTTCGCTATTACGCCAG
CTGGCGAAAGGGGGATGTGCTGCAAGGCGATTAAGTTGGGTAACGCCAGGGTTTTCCCAGTCACGACGTT
GTAAAACGACGGCCAGTGAAT
